Addgene plasmid #69281: pYPQ131B
Purpose: (Empty Backbone) Golden Gate entry vector; 1st gRNA under AtU3 promoter
Depositing lab: Yiping Qi. Depositing organization: East Carolina University. Publication: A CRISPR/Cas9 toolbox for multiplexed plant genome editing and transcriptional regulation. Lowder LG, Paul JW, Baltes NJ, Voytas DF, Zhang Y, Zhang D, Tang X, Zheng X, Hsieh TF, Qi Y. Plant Physiol. 2015 Aug 21. pii: pp.00636.2015. 10.1104/pp.15.00636 PubMed 26297141.
Backbone
  Vector backbone: pHD1
  Backbone manufacturer: (Cermak et al. 2011)
  Vector type: CRISPR
Growth in bacteria
  Bacterial resistance: Tetracycline, 10 μg/mL
  Growth temperature: 37°C
  Growth strain: DH5alpha
  Copy number: High Copy
Gene/Insert
  Gene/Insert name: None
Terms and licenses: Academic/Nonprofit Terms; Industry Terms: Not Available to Industry
How to cite: pYPQ131B was a gift from Yiping Qi (Addgene plasmid # 69281 ; http://n2t.net/addgene:69281 ; RRID:Addgene_69281)
