[The description below was written by a language model from this plasmid's Addgene catalogue record and pLannotate feature annotations shown in this document.]
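Description:
pYPQ131B is a small (about 3.6 kb) empty Golden Gate entry vector for plant CRISPR/Cas9 work, built on the pHD1 backbone and intended to carry the first guide RNA in a multiplexed array. It is maintained in E. coli as a high-copy plasmid through a ColE1/pUC-type origin and is selected with tetracycline. The resistance comes from a complete tetracycline efflux protein gene (TcR) driven by its own tet promoter.

The functional payload is a guide RNA expression cassette. According to the catalogue entry, the gRNA is expressed from the AtU3 promoter, a plant small nuclear RNA promoter of the kind used to drive short, uncapped transcripts by RNA polymerase III. The automated feature annotation does not call this promoter. It does identify the Streptococcus pyogenes Cas9 gRNA scaffold, and an unannotated stretch upstream of it could accommodate the promoter and a cloning site. No insert is recorded, consistent with an empty backbone into which a user-defined target-specific spacer is cloned ahead of the scaffold. The record does not state which restriction enzymes or overhangs are used.

The remaining annotations are a T7 promoter, the rrnB T1 and T2 terminators, and short fragments of lacI, KanR and an RSF origin. The fragments appear to be non-functional remnants of earlier vector construction. As part of a toolbox for multiplexed plant genome editing and transcriptional regulation, the loaded cassette is meant to be combined by Golden Gate assembly with gRNA cassettes from companion position-specific entry vectors, giving multi-gRNA arrays for downstream plant expression constructs.
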