Features (pLannotate 1.2.2; 11 found; start..end, strand, type, name):
      1..54      -  CDS            lacI (fragment): lac repressor; lacI; The lac repressor binds to the lac operator to inhibit transcription in E. coli. This inhibition can be relieved by adding lactose or isopropyl-β-D-thiogalactopyranoside (IPTG).
     56..180     -  rep_origin     RSF ori (fragment): Plasmids containing the RSF 1030 origin of replication can be propagated in E. coli cells that contain additional plasmids with compatible origins.
    196..224     +  promoter       tet promoter: E. coli promoter for tetracycline efflux protein gene
    272..1462    +  CDS            TcR: tetracycline efflux protein; tet; confers resistance to tetracycline
   1560..1634    +  CDS            KanR (fragment): aminoglycoside phosphotransferase; aphA-3; confers resistance to kanamycin
   1637..1655    -  promoter       T7 promoter: promoter for bacteriophage T7 RNA polymerase
   2124..2199    +  misc_RNA       gRNA scaffold: guide RNA scaffold for the Streptococcus pyogenes CRISPR/Cas9 system
   2483..3071    +  rep_origin     ori: high-copy-number ColE1/pMB1/pBR322/pUC origin of replication
   3254..3346    +  CDS            lacI (fragment): lac repressor; lacI; The lac repressor binds to the lac operator to inhibit transcription in E. coli. This inhibition can be relieved by adding lactose or isopropyl-β-D-thiogalactopyranoside (IPTG).
   3401..3428    -  terminator     rrnB T2 terminator: transcription terminator T2 from the E. coli rrnB gene
   3560..3603    +  terminator     rrnB T1 terminator: Escherichia coli rrnB; transcription terminator T1 from the E. coli rrnB gene
>Addgene plasmid #69281 | pYPQ131B | depositor full sequence | sequence record 122119 | Full Sequence
CTGCATTAATGAATCGGCCAACGCGCGGGGAGAGGCGGTTTGCGTATTGGGCGCTCTTCCGCTTCCTCGC
TCACTGACTCGCTGCGCTCGGTCGTTCGGCTGCGGCGAGCGGTATCAGCTCACTCAAAGGCGGTAATACG
GTTATCCACAGAATCAGGGGATAACGCAGGAAAGAACATGAATTAATTCTCATGTTTGACAGCTTATCAT
CGATTAGCTTTAATGCGGTAGTTTATCACAGTTAAATTGCTAACGCAGTCAGGCACCGTGTATGAAATCT
AACAATGCGCTCATCGTCATCCTCGGCACCGTCACCCTGGATGCTGTAGGCATAGGCTTGGTTATGCCGG
TACTGCCGGGCCTCTTGCGGGATATCGTCCATTCCGACAGCATCGCCAGTCACTATGGCGTGCTGCTAGC
GCTATATGCGTTGATGCAATTTCTATGCGCACCCGTTCTCGGAGCACTGTCCGACCGCTTTGGCCGCCGC
CCAGTCCTGCTCGCTTCGCTACTTGGAGCCACTATCGACTACGCGATCATGGCGACCACACCCGTCCTGT
GGATTCTCTACGCCGGACGCATCGTGGCCGGCATCACCGGCGCCACAGGTGCGGTTGCTGGCGCCTATAT
CGCCGACATCACCGATGGGGAAGATCGGGCTCGCCACTTCGGGCTCATGAGCGCTTGTTTCGGCGTGGGT
ATGGTGGCAGGCCCCGTGGCCGGGGGACTGTTGGGCGCCATCTCCTTACATGCACCATTCCTTGCGGCGG
CGGTGCTCAACGGCCTCAACCTACTACTGGGCTGCTTCCTAATGCAGGAGTCGCATAAGGGAGAGCGCCG
ACCCATGCCCTTGAGAGCCTTCAACCCAGTCAGCTCCTTCCGGTGGGCGCGGGGCATGACTATCGTCGCC
GCACTTATGACTGTCTTCTTTATCATGCAACTCGTAGGACAGGTGCCGGCAGCGCTCTGGGTCATTTTCG
GCGAGGACCGCTTTCGCTGGAGCGCGACGATGATCGGCCTGTCGCTTGCGGTATTCGGAATCTTGCACGC
CCTCGCTCAAGCCTTCGTCACTGGTCCCGCCACCAAACGTTTCGGCGAGAAGCAGGCCATTATCGCCGGC
ATGGCGGCCGACGCGCTGGGCTACGTCTTGCTGGCGTTCGCGACGCGAGGCTGGATGGCCTTCCCCATTA
TGATTCTTCTCGCTTCCGGCGGCATCGGGATGCCCGCGTTGCAGGCCATGCTGTCCAGGCAGGTAGATGA
CGACCATCAGGGACAGCTTCAAGGATCGCTCGCGGCTCTTACCAGCCTAACTTCGATCATTGGACCGCTG
ATCGTCACGGCGATTTATGCCGCCTCGGCGAGCACATGGAACGGGTTGGCATGGATTGTAGGCGCCGCCC
TATACCTTGTCTGCCTCCCCGCGTTGCGTCGCGGTGCATGGAGCCGGGCCACCTCGACCTGAATGGAAGC
CGGCGGCACCTCGCTAACGGATTCACCACTCCAAGAATTGGAGCCAATCAATTCTTGCGGAGAACTGTGA
ATGCGCAAACCAACCCTTGATCGGGGAAGAACAGTATGTCGAGCTATTTTTTGACTTACTGGGGATCAAG
CCTGATTGGGAGAAAATAAAATATCCCCTATAGTGAGTCGTATTACATGGTCATAGCTGTTTCCTGGCAG
CTCTGGCCCGTGTCTCAAAATCTCTGATGTTACATTGCACAAGATAAAAATATATCATCATGCCTCCTCT
AGAGGTCTCGCTATTTTACTTTAAATTTTTCTTATGGCTCAGCCTGTGATGGATAACTGAATCAAACAAA
TGGCGTCTGGGTTTAAGAACATCTGTTTTGGCTATGTTGGACGAAACAAGTGAACTTTTAGGATCAACTT
CCGTTTATATACGGAGCTTATATCGAGCAATAAGATAAGTGGGCTTTTTATGTAATTTAATGGGCTATCG
TCCATATATTCACTAATACCCATGCCCAGTACCCATGTATGCGTTTCATATAAGCTCCTAATTTCTCCCA
CATCGCTCAAATCTAAACAAATCTTGTTGTATATATAACACTGAGGGAGCACCATTGGTCAGAGACGAGA
TCTAGTCTGAGTCGACCGTCTCTGTTTTAGAGCTAGAAATAGCAAGTTAAAATAAGGCTAGTCCGTTATC
AACTTGAAAAAGTGGCACCGAGTCGGTGCTTTTTTTTCCCTTTCCTTTTTTCTTTTTTTTGCCATAAACT
TAAATTTGTATATCGATCATTGTAGATATTGAAAACCTAGAACAAACCAACATCCATGTGAATGTCTTTC
ATGACTGATTTAGAGATAATTCTTGAATTTTGGAACTAGAATCTATAATGAGCCTAAATTAAAACATTGT
GCATGGGAGACCCTCGAGCCACCCATGACCAAAATCCCTTAACGTGAGTTACGCGTCGTTCCACTGAGCG
TCAGACCCCGTAGAAAAGATCAAAGGATCTTCTTGAGATCCTTTTTTTCTGCGCGTAATCTGCTGCTTGC
AAACAAAAAAACCACCGCTACCAGCGGTGGTTTGTTTGCCGGATCAAGAGCTACCAACTCTTTTTCCGAA
GGTAACTGGCTTCAGCAGAGCGCAGATACCAAATACTGTTCTTCTAGTGTAGCCGTAGTTAGGCCACCAC
TTCAAGAACTCTGTAGCACCGCCTACATACCTCGCTCTGCTAATCCTGTTACCAGTGGCTGCTGCCAGTG
GCGATAAGTCGTGTCTTACCGGGTTGGACTCAAGACGATAGTTACCGGATAAGGCGCAGCGGTCGGGCTG
AACGGGGGGTTCGTGCACACAGCCCAGCTTGGAGCGAACGACCTACACCGAACTGAGATACCTACAGCGT
GAGCTATGAGAAAGCGCCACGCTTCCCGAAGGGAGAAAGGCGGACAGGTATCCGGTAAGCGGCAGGGTCG
GAACAGGAGAGCGCACGAGGGAGCTTCCAGGGGGAAACGCCTGGTATCTTTATAGTCCTGTCGGGTTTCG
CCACCTCTGACTTGAGCGTCGATTTTTGTGATGCTCGTCAGGGGGGCGGAGCCTATGGAAAAACGCCAGC
AACGCGGCCTTTTTACGGTTCCTGGCCTTTTGCTGGCCTTTTGCTCACATGTTCTTTCCTGCGTTATCCC
CTGATTCTGTGGATAACCGTATTACCGCCTTTGAGTGAGCTGATACCGCTCGCCGCAGCCGAACGACCGA
GCGCAGCGAGTCAGTGAGCGAGGAAGCGGAAGAGCGCCCAATACGCAAACCGCCTCTCCCCGCGCGTTGG
CCGATTCATTAATGCAGCTGGCACGACAGGTTTCCCGACTGGAAAGCGGGCAGTGAGCGCAACGCAATTA
ATACGCGTACCGCTAGCCAGGAAGAGTTTGTAGAAACGCAAAAAGGCCATCCGTCAGGATGGCCTTCTGC
TTAGTTTGATGCCTGGCAGTTTATGGCGGGCGTCCTGCCCGCCACCCTCCGGGCCGTTGCTTCACAACGT
TCAAATCCGCTCCCGGCGGATTTGTCCTACTCAGGAGAGCGTTCACCGACAAACAACAGATAAAACGAAA
GGCCCAGTCTTCCGACTGAGCCTTTCGTTTTATTTGATGCCTGGCAGTTCCCTACTCTCGCGTT
