>Addgene plasmid #69281 | pYPQ131B | addgene partial sequence | sequence record 123977 | Tet-F 5'-GGCAGGTAGATGACGACCAT-3'
GCTCGCGGCTCTTACCAGCCTAACTTCGATCATTGGACCGCTGATCGTCACGGCGATTTATGCCGCCTCG
GCGAGCACATGGAACGGGTTGGCATGGATTGTAGGCGCCGCCCTATACCTTGTCTGCCTCCCCGCGTTGC
GTCGCGGTGCATGGAGCCGGGCCACCTCGACCTGAATGGAAGCCGGCGGCACCTCGCTAACGGATTCACC
ACTCCAAGAATTGGAGCCAATCAATTCTTGCGGAGAACTGTGAATGCGCAAACCAACCCTTGATCGGGGA
AGAACAGTATGTCGAGCTATTTTTTGACTTACTGGGGATCAAGCCTGATTGGGAGAAAATAAAATATCCC
CTATAGTGAGTCGTATTACATGGTCATAGCTGTTTCCTGGCAGCTCTGGCCCGTGTCTCAAAATCTCTGA
TGTTACATTGCACAAGATAAAAATATATCATCATGCCTCCTCTAGAGGTCTCGCTATTTTACTTTAAATT
TTTCTTATGGCTCAGCCTGTGATGGATAACTGAATCAAACAAATGGCGTCTGGGTTTAAGAACATCTGTT
TTGGCTATGTTGGACGAAACAAGTGAACTTTTAGGATCAACTTCCGTTTATATACGGAGCTTATATCGAG
CAATAAGATAAGTGGGCTTTTTATGTAATTTAATGGGCTATCGTCCATATATTCACTAATACCCATGCCC
AGTACCCATGTATGCGTTTCATATAAGCTCCTAATTTCTCCCACATCGCTCAAATCTAAACAAATCTTGT
TGTATATATAACACTGAGGGAGCACCATTGGTCAGAGACGAGATCTAGTCTGAGTCGACCGTCTCTGTTT
TAGAGCTAGAAATAGCAAGTTAAAATAAGGCTAGTCCGTTATCAACTTGAAAAAGTGGCACCGAGTCGGT
GCTTTTTTTTCCCTTTCCTTTTTTCTTTTTTTTGCCATAAACTTAAATTTGTATATCGATCATTGTAGAT
ATTGAAAACCTAGAACAAACCAACATCCATGTGAATGTCTTTCATGACTGATTTAGAGATAATTCTTGAA
TTTTGGAACTAGAATCTATAATG
