>Addgene plasmid #69281 | pYPQ131B | addgene partial sequence | sequence record 123978 | pBR322ori-3 5'-tttgtttgcaagcagcagat-3'
TCAAGAAGATCCTTTGATCTTTTCTACGGGGTCTGACGCTCAGTGGAACGACGCGTAACTCACGTTAAGG
GATTTTGGTCATGGGTGGCTCGAGGGTCTCCCATGCACAATGTTTTAATTTAGGCTCATTATAGATTCTA
GTTCCAAAATTCAAGAATTATCTCTAAATCAGTCATGAAAGACATTCACATGGATGTTGGTTTGTTCTAG
GTTTTCAATATCTACAATGATCGATATACAAATTTAAGTTTATGGCAAAAAAAAGAAAAAAGGAAAGGGA
AAAAAAAGCACCGACTCGGTGCCACTTTTTCAAGTTGATAACGGACTAGCCTTATTTTAACTTGCTATTT
CTAGCTCTAAAACAGAGACGGTCGACTCAGACTAGATCTCGTCTCTGACCAATGGTGCTCCCTCAGTGTT
ATATATACAACAAGATTTGTTTAGATTTGAGCGATGTGGGAGAAATTAGGAGCTTATATGAAACGCATAC
ATGGGTACTGGGCATGGGTATTAGTGAATATATGGACGATAGCCCATTAAATTACATAAAAAGCCCACTT
ATCTTATTGCTCGATATAAGCTCCGTATATAAACGGAAGTTGATCCTAAAAGTTCACTTGTTTCGTCCAA
CATAGCCAAAACAGATGTTCTTAAACCCAGACGCCATTTGTTTGATTCAGTTATCCATCACAGGCTGAGC
CATAAGAAAAATTTAAAGTAAAATAGCGAGACCTCTAGAGGAGGCATGATGATATATTTTTATCTTGTGC
AATGTAACATCAGAGATTTTGAGACACGGGCCAGAGCTGCCAGGAAACAGCTATGACCATGTAATACGAC
TCACTATAGGGGATATTTTATTTTCTCCCAATCAGGCTTGATCCCCAGTAAGTCAAAAAATAGCTCGACA
TACTGTTCTTCCCCGATCAAGGGTTGGTTTGCGCATTCACAGTTCTCCGCAAGAATTGATTGGCTCCAAT
TCTTGGAGTG
